>Addgene plasmid #58173 | mTagBFP2-mEGFP-FRET | addgene partial sequence | sequence record 159982 | CMV-F 5'-CGCAAATGGGCGGTAGGCGTG-3'
AGCAGAGCTGGTTTAGTGAACCGTCAGATCCGCTAGCGCTACCGGACTCAGATCTCGAGCTCAAGCTTCG
AATTCACCATGGTGTCTAAGGGCGAAGAGCTGATTAAGGAGAACATGCACATGAAGCTGTACATGGAGGG
CACCGTGGACAACCATCACTTCAAGTGCACATCCGAGGGCGAAGGCAAGCCCTACGAGGGCACCCAGACC
ATGAGAATCAAGGTGGTCGAGGGCGGCCCTCTCCCCTTCGCCTTCGACATCCTGGCTACTAGCTTCCTCT
ACGGCAGCAAGACCTTCATCAACCACACCCAGGGCATCCCCGACTTCTTCAAGCAGTCCTTCCCTGAGGG
CTTCACATGGGAGAGAGTCACCACATACGAAGACGGGGGCGTGCTGACCGCTACCCAGGACACCAGCCTC
CAGGACGGCTGCCTCATCTACAACGTCAAGATCAGAGGGGTGAACTTCACATCCAACGGCCCTGTGATGC
AGAAGAAAACACTCGGCTGGGAGGCCTTCACCGAGACGCTGTACCCCGCTGACGGCGGCCTGGAAGGCAG
AAACGACATGGCCCTGAAGCTCGTGGGCGGGAGCCATCTGATCGCAAACGCCAAGACCACATATAGATCC
AAGAAACCCGCTAAGAACCTCAAGATGCCTGGCGTCTACTATGTGGACTACAGACTGGAAAGAATCAAGG
AGGCCAACAACGAGACCTACGTCGAGCAGCACGAGGTGGCAGTGGCCAGATACTGCGACCTCCCTAGCAA
ACTGGGGCACAAGCTTAATTCCGGACTCAGATCCCCACCGGTCGCCACCATGGTGAGCAAGGGCGAGGAG
CTGTTCACCGGGGTGGTGCCCATCCTGGTCGAGCTGGACG
