[The description below was written by a language model from this plasmid's Addgene catalogue record.]
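Description:
mTagBFP2-mEGFP-FRET is a mammalian expression plasmid that encodes two fluorescent proteins, the blue mTagBFP2 and the monomeric green mEGFP. The name and the listed tags suggest that the two are joined as a tandem fusion, although the record does not describe the linker or confirm their order. The catalogue lists it as an empty backbone with no separate gene of interest, so the paired fluorophores are themselves the payload. The expected localization is cytosolic, which fits a construct with no targeting sequence. The vector backbone is recorded as unknown. The promoter driving expression, the polyadenylation signal and the origin of replication are not stated, and no feature table is available to fill these gaps. The excitation and emission fields are also blank.

In bacteria the plasmid is maintained at high copy number under kanamycin selection. In mammalian cells a neomycin resistance marker allows G418 selection of stably transfected cells. Kanamycin and G418 resistance are often conferred by a single phosphotransferase gene, but the record does not say whether that is the arrangement here.

The depositor describes the construct as a FRET indicator for live and fixed cells. In this pairing mTagBFP2 would normally act as the donor and mEGFP as the acceptor, because blue emission overlaps the excitation of green fluorescent proteins. Holding the two close together in one polypeptide would allow energy transfer between them. Constructs of this type are generally used as positive controls or calibration standards when setting up and validating FRET imaging, rather than as sensors of a particular cellular event. The record gives no further detail on the intended application.
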