Addgene plasmid #58173: mTagBFP2-mEGFP-FRET
Purpose: (Empty Backbone) Localization: Cytosolic FRET, Excitation: , Emission
Depositing lab: Michael Davidson. Depositing organization: Florida State University, Tallahassee.
Backbone
  Vector backbone: Unknown
  Vector type: Mammalian Expression
  Selectable markers: Neomycin (select with G418)
  Tag / fusion protein: mTagBFP2; mEGFP
Growth in bacteria
  Bacterial resistance: Kanamycin, 50 μg/mL
  Growth temperature: 37°C
  Growth strain: DH5alpha
  Copy number: High Copy
Gene/Insert
  Gene/Insert name: None
  Tag / fusion protein: mTagBFP2; mEGFP
Terms and licenses: Academic/Nonprofit Terms; Industry Terms
Depositor comments: FRET Indicator - Live and Fixed Cells.
How to cite: mTagBFP2-mEGFP-FRET was a gift from Michael Davidson (Addgene plasmid # 58173 ; http://n2t.net/addgene:58173 ; RRID:Addgene_58173)
